>Addgene plasmid #210168 | pRH3142 | addgene full sequence | sequence record 415820 | Addgene NGS Result
GGCCGCTGCTTGGCGGTCGAGTTTATCATTATCAATACTGCCATTTCAAAGAATACGTAAATAATTAATA
GTAGTGATTTTCCTAACTTTATTTAGTCAAAAAATTAGCCTTTTAATTCTGCTGTAACCCGTACATGCCC
AAAATAGGGGGCGGGTTACACAGAATATATAACATCGTAGGTGTCTGGGTGAACAGTTTATTCCTGGCAT
CCACTAAATATAATGGAGCCCGCTTTTTAAGCTGGCATCCAGAAAAAAAAAGAATCCCAGCACCAAAATA
TTGTTTTCTTCACCAACCATCAGTTCATAGGTCCATTCTCTTAGCGCAACTACAGAGAACAGGGGCACAA
ACAGGCAAAAAACGGGCACAACCTCAATGGAGTGATGCAACCTGCCTGGAGTAAATGATGACACAAGGCA
ATTGACCCACGCATGTATCTATCTCATTTTCTTACACCTTCTATTACCTTCTGCTCTCTCTGATTTGGAA
AAAGCTGAAAAAAAAGGTTGAAACCAGTTCCCTGAAATTATTCCCCTACTTGACTAATAAGTATATAAAG
ACGGTAGGTATTGATTGTAATTCTGTAAATCTATTTCTTAAACTTCTTAAATTCTACTTTTATAGTTAGT
CTTTTTTTTAGTTTTAAAACACCAAGAACTTAGTTTCGACGGATCTGCAGGAATTCGATATCAAGCTTAT
CGATACCGTCGACCTCGAGAGATATGGATTTCACAAAACCAGAAACTGTTTTAAATCTACAAAATATTAG
AGATGAATTAGTTAGAATGGAGGATTCGATCATCTTCAAATTTATTGAGAGGTCGCATTTCGCCACATGT
CCTTCAGTTTATGAGGCAAACCATCCAGGTTTAGAAATTCCGAATTTTAAAGGATCTTTCTTGGATTGGG
CTCTATCAAATCTTGAAATTGCGCATTCTCGCATCAGAAGATTCGAATCACCTGATGAAACTCCCTTCTT
TCCTGACAAGATTCAGAAATCATTCTTACCGAGCATTAACTACCCACAAATTTTGGCGCCTTATGCCCCA
GAAGTTAATTACAATGATAAAATAAAAAAAGTTTATATTGAAAAGATTATACCATTAATTTCGAAAAGAG
ATGGTGATGATAAGAATAACTTCGGTTCTGTTGCCACTAGAGGTATAGAATGTTTGCAAAGCTTGAGTAG
GAGAATCCACTTTGGCAAGTTTGTTGCTGAAGCCAAGTTCCAATCGGATATCCCGCTATACACAAAGCTG
ATCAAAAGTAAAGATGTCGAGGGGATAATGAAGAATATCACCAATTCTGCCGTTGAAGAAAAGATTCTAG
AAAGATTAACTAAGAAGGCTGAAGTCTATGGTGTGGACCCTACCAACGAGTCAGGTGAAAGAAGGATTAC
TCCAGAATATTTGGTAAAAATTTATAAGGAAATTGTTATACCTATCACTAAGGAAGTTGAGGTGGAATAC
TTACTAAGAAGGTTGGAAGAGGGTCGACGGATCCCCGGGTTAATTAACAGTAAAGGAGAAGAACTTTTCA
CTGGAGTTGTCCCAATTCTTGTTGAATTAGATGGTGATGTTAATGGGCACAAATTTTCTGTCAGTGGAGA
GGGTGAAGGTGATGCAACATACGGAAAACTTACCCTTAAATTTATTTGCACTACTGGAAAACTACCTGTT
CCATGGCCAACACTTGTCACTACTTTCACTTATGGTGTTCAATGCTTTTCAAGATACCCAGATCATATGA
AACGGCATGACTTTTTCAAGAGTGCCATGCCCGAAGGTTATGTACAGGAAAGAACTATATTTTTCAAAGA
TGACGGGAACTACAAGACACGTGCTGAAGTCAAGTTTGAAGGTGATACCCTTGTTAATAGAATCGAGTTA
AAAGGTATTGATTTTAAAGAAGATGGAAACATTCTTGGACACAAATTGGAATACAACTATAACTCACACA
ATGTATACATCATGGCAGACAAACAAAAGAATGGAATCAAAGTTAACTTCAAAATTAGACACAACATTGA
AGATGGAAGCGTTCAACTAGCAGACCATTATCAACAAAATACTCCAATTGGCGATGGCCCTGTCCTTTTA
CCAGACAACCATTACCTGTCCACACAATCTGCCCTTTCGAAAGATCCCAACGAAAAGAGAGACCACATGG
TCCTTCTTGAGTTTGTAACAGCTGCTGGGATTACACATGGCATGGATGAACTATACAAATAGGGCGCGCC
ACTTCTAAATAAGCGAATTTCTTATGATTTATGATTTTTATTATTAAATAAGTTATAAAAAAAATAAGTG
TATACAAATTTTAAAGTGACTCTTAGGTTTTAAAACGAAAATTCTTATTCTTGAGTAACTCTTTCCTGTA
GGTCAGGTTGCTTTCTCAGGTATAGTATGAGGTCGCTCTTATTGACCACACCTCTACCGGCAGCCCTATA
GTGAGTCGTATTACGCGCGCTCACTGGCCGTCGTTTTACAACGTCGTGACTGGGAAAACCCTGGCGTTAC
CCAACTTAATCGCCTTGCAGCACATCCCCCTTTCGCCAGCTGGCGTAATAGCGAAGAGGCCCGCACCGAT
CGCCCTTCCCAACAGTTGCGCAGCCTGAATGGCGAATGG
[124 nt withheld, positions 2630-2753]
C
[91 nt withheld, positions 2755-2845]
A
[49 nt withheld, positions 2847-2895]
CCTTTGACGTTGGAGTCCACGTTCTTT
[37 nt withheld, positions 2923-2959]
ACCCTATCTCGGTCTATTCTTTTGATTTATAAGGGATTTTGCCGATTTCGGCCTATTGGTTAAAAAATGA
GCTGATTTAACAAAAATTTAACGCGAATTTTAACAAAATATTAACGCTTACAATTTCCTGATGCGGTATT
TTCTCCTTACGCATCTGTGCGGTATTTCACACCGCATAGATCTTATGTATGAAATTCTTAAAAAAGGACA
CCTGTAAGCGTTGATTTCTATGTATGAAGTCCACATTTGATGTAATCATAACAAAGCCTAAAAAATAGGT
ATATCATTTTATAATTATTTGCTGTACAAGTATATCAATAAACTTATATATTACTTGTTTTCTAGATAAG
CTTCGTAACCGACAGTTTCTAACTTTTGTGCTTTGACAAGAACTTCTTCTTCTTGCTTTAATAAAAACTG
TTCCATTTTCGTTGTATAACTTGAATCATAAGCGCCAAGCAGTCTGACAGCCAACAGCGCAGCGTTCGTA
CTATTATTAATAGCGACGGTAGCTACTGGAACACCTCTAGGCATTTGCACAATTGAATGTAAAGAATCTA
CTCCATCTAGACAAGAACCTTTTACGGGCACACCGATGACAGGAAGTGGTGTCATTGCAGCCACCATACC
TGGCAAGTGAGCAGCCCCACCAGCTCCAGCGATAATTGTTTTAATTCCACGCTTGCTTGCGGAAATAGCA
TATGCTGACATCCTATGTGGAGTTCTATGAGCAGAGACTATTGTCACTTCAAATGGAACGCCAAAATCTT
TTAAAACCGCACATGCGGCAGACATTACCGGCAAGTCAGAGTCTGATCCCATGATGATTCCAACCAATGG
TTTGACCATTGCTTCCAAGTCCAACTTTTGAGCGACAGAGATTTTGATTGGAATATCAGTTCTACCTGTA
ATGTAGTTCAGCCTTTGTTCACATTCCGCCATACTGGAGGCAATAATATTTATGTGACCTACTTTTCTGT
TAGGTCTAGACTCTTTTCCATATAAGTACACTGAGGAACCTGGAGTCGCCAATGCTCTTTCGCAAGTTTC
TAGCTCTTTATCTTTTGTATGTTTGTCTCCAAGAACATTTAGCATAATGGCGTTCGTTGTAATGGTGGAG
AAAGATGTGAAATTCTTTGGCATTGGCAAATCCAATATTGATCTCAAATGAGCTTCAAATTGAGAAGTGA
CGCAAGCATCAATGGTATAATGTCCAGAGTTGTGAGGCCTTGGGGCAATTTCGTTAATAAGCAATTCCCC
TGTTTCTAAATAGAACATTTCCACACCAAATATACCACAACCGGGAAAAGATTTGATTGCATTTTCTGCC
AACAACTTCGCCTTAAGTTGAACGGAGTCCGGAACTCTAGCAGGCGCATAACATAAGTCACAAATATTGT
CCTTGTGGATAGTCTCTACAATTGGGTAAGAAAACACTAAACCGTTAACAGACCTCACAATCATGACTGC
TAATTCTTTAGTAAATGGTGCCCATTTTTCGGCGTACAAAGGACGATCCTTCAGTACTTCCAAAGCTTCC
GGAATCATTTCCTTATTCTTTACAACGAAGTTACCTCTTCCATCGTATGCCAAAGTCCTCGACTTCAAGA
CGAATGGAAAACCCAAATCTCTTCCAACATTCAATAGGGACGTCTCACTGGCTTGTTCCACAGGAACACT
TTGGGTAACTGCTATACCATTTTTGATTAAATGCTCTTTTTGAATATATTTGTCTTGTATCAATCTGATT
GTTTCTGGAGAAGGGTAAATTTTTAATTTGGGATGTTTTACTTGAAGATTCTTTAGTGTAGGAACATCAA
CATGCTCAATCTCAATCGTTAGCACATCACATTTTTCAGCTAGTTTTTCGATATCAAGAGGATTGGAAAA
GGAGCCATTAACGTGGTCATTGGAGTTGCTTATTTGTTTGGCAGGAGAATTTTCAGCATCTAGTATTACC
GTCTTAATGTTGAGCCTGTTTGCTGCCTCAACAATCATACGTCCCAATTGTCCCCCTCCTAATATACCAA
CTGTTCTAGAATCCATACTTGATTGTTTTGTCCGATTTTCTTGTTTTTCTTGATTGTTATAGTAGGATGT
ACTTAGAAGAGAGATCCAACGATTTTACGCACCAATTTATACATGAAATGCTCCATAATATTGTCCATTT
AGTTCTTAATAAAAGGTCAGCAAGAGTCAATCACTTAGTATTACCCGGTTCGTAGCCATGCAACAAGAGT
CATTTGTCAGCATAGCTGTAATAATCAATCATGACGTAAGAAATGTATCATAATTAAAAGTTGTTAAAGA
TGTCAGTGTTATGTTGGTGTTACAAAATTCTCGGCTTCTCACTAATATTTAATATCTCTTAAATTTTATC
TGTCTTTGATTCTTTTAAGAAAAGTTATGTATTATTCAAGAATTAATTCAGATCTATTCTTTTGATTTAT
AAGGGATTTTGCCGATTTCGGCCTATTGGTTAAAAAATGAGCTGATTTAACAAAAATTTAACGCGAATTT
TAACAAAATATTAACGCTTACAATTTCCTGATGCGGTATTTTCTCCTTACGCATCTGTGCGGTATTTCAC
ACCGCATATGGTGCACTCTCAGTACAATCTGCTCTGATGCCGCATAGTTAAGCCAGCCCCGACACCCGCC
AACACCCGCTGACGCGCCCTGACGGGCTTGTCTGCTCCCGGCATCCGCTTACAGACAAGCTGTGACCGTC
TCCGGGAGCTGCATGTGTCAGAGGTTTTCACCGTCATCACCGAAACGCGCGAGACGAAAGGGCCTCGTGA
TACGCCTATTTTTATAGGTTAATGTCATGATCTTTTTGTGTGGTGCCCTCCTCCTTGTCAATATTAATGT
TAAAGTGCAATTCTTTTTCCTTATCACGTTGAGCCATTAGTATCAATTTGCTTACCTGTATTCCTTTACA
TCCTCCTTTTTCTCCTTCTTGATAAATGTATGTAGATTGCGTATATAGTTTCGTCTACCCTATGAACATA
TTCCATTTTGTAATTTCGTGTCGTTTCTATTATGAATTTCATTTATAAAGTTTATGTACAAATATCATAA
AAAAAGAGAATCTTTTTAAGCAAGGATTTTCTTAACTTCTTCGGCGACAGCATCACCGACTTCGGTGGTA
CTGTTGGAACCACCTAAATCACCAGTTCTGATACCTGCATCCAAAACCTTTTTAACTGCATCTTCAATGG
CCTTACCTTCTTCAGGCAAGTTCAATGACAATTTCAACATCATTGCAGCAGACAAGATAGTGGCGATAGG
GTTGACCTTATTCTTTGGCAAATCTGGAGCAGAACCGTGGCATGGTTCGTACAAACCAAATGCGGTGTTC
TTGTCTGGCAAAGAGGCCAAGGACGCAGATGGCAACAAACCCAAGGAACCTGGGATAACGGAGGCTTCAT
CGGAGATGATATCACCAAACATGTTGCTGGTGATTATAATACCATTTAGGTGGGTTGGGTTCTTAACTAG
GATCATGGCGGCAGAATCAATCAATTGATGTTGAACCTTCAATGTAGGGAATTCGTTCTTGATGGTTTCC
TCCACAGTTTTTCTCCATAATCTTGAAGAGGCCAAAACATTAGCTTTATCCAAGGACCAAATAGGCAATG
GTGGCTCATGTTGTAGGGCCATGAAAGCGGCCATTCTTGTGATTCTTTGCACTTCTGGAACGGTGTATTG
TTCACTATCCCAAGCGACACCATCACCATCGTCTTCCTTTCTCTTACCAAAGTAAATACCTCCCACTAAT
TCTCTGACAACAACGAAGTCAGTACCTTTAGCAAATTGTGGCTTGATTGGAGATAAGTCTAAAAGAGAGT
CGGATGCAAAGTTACATGGTCTTAAGTTGGCGTACAATTGAAGTTCTTTACGGATTTTTAGTAAACCTTG
TTCAGGTCTAACACTACCGGTACCCCATTTAGGACCACCCACAGCACCTAACAAAACGGCATCAGCCTTC
TTGGAGGCTTCCAGCGCCTCATCTGGAAGTGGAACACCTGTAGCATCGATAGCAGCACCACCAATTAAAT
GATTTTCGAAATCGAACTTGACATTGGAACGAACATCAGAAATAGCTTTAAGAACCTTAATGGCTTCGGC
TGTGATTTCTTGACCAACGTGGTCACCTGGCAAAACGACGATCTTCTTAGGGGCAGACATTAGAATGGTA
TATCCTTGAAATATATATATATATATTGCTGAAATGTAAAAGGTAAGAAAAGTTAGAAAGTAAGACGATT
GCTAACCACCTATTGGAAAAAACAATAGGTCCTTAAATAATATTGTCAACTTCAAGTATTGTGATGCAAG
CATTTAGTCATGAACGCTTCTCTATTCTATATGAAAAGCCGGTTCCGGCGCTCTCACCTTTCCTTTTTCT
CCCAATTTTTCAGTTGAAAAAGGTATATGCGTCAGGCGACCTCTGAAATTAACAAAAAATTTCCAGTCAT
CGAATTTGATTCTGTGCGATAGCGCCCCTGTGTGTTCTCGTTATGTTGAGGAAAAAAATAATGGTTGCTA
AGAGATTCGAACTCTTGCATCTTACGATACCTGAGTATTCCCACAGTTAACTGCGGTCAAGATATTTCTT
GAATCAGGCGCCTTAGACCGCTCGGCCAAACAACCAATTACTTGTTGAGAAATAGAGTATAATTATCCTA
TAAATATAACGTTTTTGAACACACATGAACAAGGAAGTACAGGAGACGTCAGGTGGCACTTTTCGGGGAA
ATGTGCGCGGAACCCCTATTTGTTTATTTTTCTAAATACATTCAAATATGTATCCGCTCATGAGACAATA
ACCCTGATAAATGCTTCAATAATATTGAAAAAGGAAGAGTATGAGTATTCAACATTTCCGTGTCGCCCTT
ATTCCCTTTTTTGCGGCATTTTGCCTTCCTGTTTTTGCTCACCCAGAAACGCTGGTGAAAGTAAAAGATG
CTGAAGATCAGTTGGGTGCACGAGTGGGTTACATCGAACTGGATCTCAACAGCGGTAAGATCCTTGAGAG
TTTTCGCCCCGAAGAACGTTTTCCAATGATGAGCACTTTTAAAGTTCTGCTATGTGGCGCGGTATTATCC
CGTATTGACGCCGGGCAAGAGCAACTCGGTCGCCGCATACACTATTCTCAGAATGACTTGGTTGAGTACT
CACCAGTCACAGAAAAGCATCTTACGGATGGCATGACAGTAAGAGAATTATGCAGTGCTGCCATAACCAT
GAGTGATAACACTGCGGCCAACTTACTTCTGACAACGATCGGAGGACCGAAGGAGCTAACCGCTTTTTTG
CACAACATGGGGGATCATGTAACTCGCCTTGATCGTTGGGAACCGGAGCTGAATGAAGCCATACCAAACG
ACGAGCGTGACACCACGATGCCTGTAGCAATGGCAACAACGTTGCGCAAACTATTAACTGGCGAACTACT
TACTCTAGCTTCCCGGCAACAATTAATAGACTGGATGGAGGCGGATAAAGTTGCAGGACCACTTCTGCGC
TCGGCCCTTCCGGCTGGCTGGTTTATTGCTGATAAATCTGGAGCCGGTGAGCGTGGGTCTCGCGGTATCA
TTGCAGCACTGGGGCCAGATGGTAAGCCCTCCCGTATCGTAGTTATCTACACGACGGGGAGTCAGGCAAC
TATGGATGAACGAAATAGACAGATCGCTGAGATAGGTGCCTCACTGATTAAGCATTGGTAACTGTCAGAC
CAAGTTTACTCATATATACTTTAGATTGATTTAAAACTTCATTTTTAATTTAAAAGGATCTAGGTGAAGA
TCCTTTTTGATAATCTCATGACCAAAATCCCTTAACGTGAGTTTTCGTTCCACTGAGCGTCAGACCCCGT
AGAAAAGATCAAAGGATCTTCTTGAGATCCTTTTTTTCTGCGCGTAATCTGCTGCTTGCAAACAAAAAAA
CCACCGCTACCAGCGGTGGTTTGTTTGCCGGATCAAGAGCTACCAACTCTTTTTCCGAAGGTAACTGGCT
TCAGCAGAGCGCAGATACCAAATACTGTTCTTCTAGTGTAGCCGTAGTTAGGCCACCACTTCAAGAACTC
TGTAGCACCGCCTACATACCTCGCTCTGCTAATCCTGTTACCAGTGGCTGCTGCCAGTGGCGATAAGTCG
TGTCTTACCGGGTTGGACTCAAGACGATAGTTACCGGATAAGGCGCAGCGGTCGGGCTGAACGGGGGGTT
CGTGCACACAGCCCAGCTTGGAGCGAACGACCTACACCGAACTGAGATACCTACAGCGTGAGCTATGAGA
AAGCGCCACGCTTCCCGAAGGGAGAAAGGCGGACAGGTATCCGGTAAGCGGCAGGGTCGGAACAGGAGAG
CGCACGAGGGAGCTTCCAGGGGGAAACGCCTGGTATCTTTATAGTCCTGTCGGGTTTCGCCACCTCTGAC
TTGAGCGTCGATTTTTGTGATGCTCGTCAGGGGGGCGGAGCCTATGGAAAAACGCCAGCAACGCGGCCTT
TTTACGGTTCCTGGCCTTTTGCTGGCCTTTTGCTCACATGTTCTTTCCTGCGTTATCCCCTGATTCTGTG
GATAACCGTATTACCGCCTTTGAGTGAGCTGATACCGCTCGCCGCAGCCGAACGACCGAGCGCAGCGAGT
CAGTGAGCGAGGAAGCGGAAGAGCGCCCAATACGCAAACCGCCTCTCCCCGCGCGTTGGCCGATTCATTA
ATGCAGCTGGCACGACAGGTTTCCCGACTGGAAAGCGGGCAGTGAGCGCAACGCAATTAATGTGAGTTAG
CTCACTCATTAGGCACCCCAGGCTTTACACTTTATGCTTCCGGCTCGTATGTTGTGTGGAATTGTGAGCG
GATAACAATTTCACACAGGAAACAGCTATGACCATGATTACGCCAAGCGCGCAATTAACCCTCACTAAAG
GGAACAAAAGCTGGAGCTCCACCGCGGTGGC
Features (pLannotate 1.2.2; 25 found; start..end, strand, type, name):
     26..669     +  promoter       GAP promoter: S. cerevisiae TDH3; promoter for glyceraldehyde-3-phosphate dehydrogenase
    675..719     +  misc_feature   MCS (fragment): pBluescript multiple cloning site
    724..1491    +  CDS            ARO7: CHMU_YEAST - Also known as OSM2. Experimental evidence at protein level: Swiss-Prot protein existence level 1. Catalyzes the Claisen rearrangement of chorismate to prephenate (PubMed:2646272, PubMed:2187528, PubMed:10894726, PubMed:31498992, PubMed:9642265, PubMed:10428795). Acts at the first branch point in the aromatic amino acid pathway where it steers biosynthesis towards phenylalanine and tyrosine, and away from tryptophan (Probable). From Saccharomyces cerevisiae (strain ATCC 204508 / S288c) (Baker's yeast).
   1519..2232    +  CDS            GFP: Aequoria victoria green fluorescent protein
   2253..2440    +  terminator     ADH1 terminator: S. cerevisiae ADH1; transcription terminator for the S. cerevisiae alcohol dehydrogenase 1 (ADH1) gene
   2445..2463    -  promoter       T7 promoter: promoter for bacteriophage T7 RNA polymerase
   2471..2626    +  CDS            lacZα (fragment): LacZα fragment of β-galactosidase; lacZ fragment
   2630..3058    +  rep_origin     f1 ori (sequence partly withheld): f1 bacteriophage origin of replication; arrow indicates direction of (+) strand synthesis
   3086..3137    -  misc_feature   bom (fragment): basis of mobility region from pBR322
   3293..5005    -  CDS            ADE2: PUR6_YEAST - Experimental evidence at protein level: Swiss-Prot protein existence level 1. From Saccharomyces cerevisiae (strain ATCC 204508 / S288c) (Baker's yeast).
   5006..5381    -  promoter       ADE2 promoter: S. cerevisiae ADE2
   5392..5505    +  rep_origin     f1 ori (fragment): f1 bacteriophage origin of replication; arrow indicates direction of (+) strand synthesis
   5506..5605    -  misc_feature   bom (fragment): basis of mobility region from pBR322
   5707..5742    -  CDS            rop (fragment): Rop protein, which maintains plasmids at low copy number; rop
   6055..7149    -  CDS            LEU2: 3-isopropylmalate dehydrogenase, required for leucine biosynthesis; S. cerevisiae LEU2; yeast auxotrophic marker
   7150..7557    -  promoter       LEU2 promoter: S. cerevisiae LEU2
   7725..7829    +  promoter       AmpR promoter: bla
   7830..8690    +  CDS            AmpR: β-lactamase; bla; confers resistance to ampicillin, carbenicillin, and related antibiotics
   8861..9449    +  rep_origin     ori: high-copy-number ColE1/pMB1/pBR322/pUC origin of replication
   9632..9724    +  CDS            lacI (fragment): lac repressor; lacI; The lac repressor binds to the lac operator to inhibit transcription in E. coli. This inhibition can be relieved by adding lactose or isopropyl-β-D-thiogalactopyranoside (IPTG).
   9737..9758    +  protein_bind   CAP binding site: CAP binding activates transcription in the presence of cAMP. E. coli catabolite activator protein
   9773..9803    +  promoter       lac promoter: promoter for the E. coli lac operon
   9811..9827    +  protein_bind   lac operator: The lac repressor binds to the lac operator to inhibit transcription in E. coli. This inhibition can be relieved by adding lactose or isopropyl-β-D-thiogalactopyranoside (IPTG). lac repressor encoded by lacI
   9872..9890    +  promoter       T3 promoter: promoter for bacteriophage T3 RNA polymerase
   9903..7       +  misc_feature   MCS (fragment) (across the origin): pBluescript multiple cloning site
