[The description below was written by a language model from this plasmid's Addgene catalogue record and pLannotate feature annotations shown in this document.]
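Description:
pRH3142 is a 9.9 kb yeast integrating plasmid (YIp) built on the pRH3022 backbone for expressing a GFP-tagged mutant of the Saccharomyces cerevisiae chorismate mutase Aro7. No yeast replication origin (2μ or CEN/ARS) is annotated, consistent with the YIp designation: stable maintenance in yeast depends on recombination into the genome. The plasmid carries two yeast marker genes with their native promoters, ADE2 and LEU2. The "ADE2-LEU2" naming suggests they provide homology for targeting and auxotrophic selection, although the record does not spell out which locus is used or how the plasmid is linearised. In E. coli it replicates from a high-copy ColE1/pUC-type origin and is selected with ampicillin through the bla gene. The f1 origin, lacZα and lac promoter/operator fragments, T3 and T7 promoters, and multiple cloning site fragments are pBluescript-style remnants that play no evident role in the yeast expression design.

The expression cassette places the ARO7 coding sequence bearing the D147G substitution under the strong constitutive TDH3 (GAP) promoter. It is joined at its C-terminus to Aequorea victoria GFP and followed by the ADH1 terminator. Aro7 normally converts chorismate to prephenate at the branch point leading to phenylalanine and tyrosine. According to the catalogue entry, this mutant fusion serves as a protein quality control substrate, one of a set of substrates and matched controls from a study of functional-but-degraded proteins. The GFP tag gives a fluorescence readout of steady-state protein level, so degradation of the mutant protein can be followed and compared across strains or against control constructs.
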