Addgene plasmid #210168: pRH3142
Purpose: Protein quality control substrate and associated control YIp ADE2-LEU2 pTDH3::aro7-D147G-GFP::tADH1
Depositing lab: Randy Hampton. Depositing organization: University of California, San Diego (UCSD). Publication: Exploring the "misfolding problem" by systematic discovery and analysis of functional-but-degraded proteins. Flagg MP, Lam B, Lam DK, Le TM, Kao A, Slaiwa YI, Hampton RY. Mol Biol Cell. 2023 Dec 1;34(13):ar125. doi: 10.1091/mbc.E23-06-0248. Epub 2023 Sep 20. PubMed 37729018.
Backbone
  Vector backbone: pRH3022
  Vector type: Yeast Expression
Growth in bacteria
  Bacterial resistance: Ampicillin, 100 μg/mL
  Growth temperature: 37°C
  Growth strain: DH5alpha
  Copy number: High Copy
Gene/Insert
  Gene/Insert name: YIp ADE2-LEU2 pTDH3::aro7-D147G-GFP::tADH1
  Species: S. cerevisiae (budding yeast)
  Mutation: D147G
  Entrez Gene: ARO7 (a.k.a. YPR060C, HGS1, OSM2, TYR7)
  Cloning method: Gibson Cloning
Terms and licenses: Academic/Nonprofit Terms; Industry Terms: Not Available to Industry
How to cite: pRH3142 was a gift from Randy Hampton (Addgene plasmid # 210168 ; http://n2t.net/addgene:210168 ; RRID:Addgene_210168)
